>Addgene plasmid #145228 | pGAL4-DBD-BHLHE41-Adel-IDR | addgene full sequence | sequence record 311413 | Addgene NGS Result
GACATTGATTATTGACTAGTTATTAATAGTAATCAATTACGGGGTCATTAGTTCATAGCCCATATATGGA
GTTCCGCGTTACATAACTTACGGTAAATGGCCCGCCTGGCTGACCGCCCAACGACCCCCGCCCATTGACG
TCAATAATGACGTATGTTCCCATAGTAACGCCAATAGGGACTTTCCATTGACGTCAATGGGTGGAGTATT
TACGGTAAACTGCCCACTTGGCAGTACATCAAGTGTATCATATGCCAAGTACGCCCCCTATTGACGTCAA
TGACGGTAAATGGCCCGCCTGGCATTATGCCCAGTACATGACCTTATGGGACTTTCCTACTTGGCAGTAC
ATCTACGTATTAGTCATCGCTATTACCATGGTGATGCGGTTTTGGCAGTACATCAATGGGCGTGGATAGC
GGTTTGACTCACGGGGATTTCCAAGTCTCCACCCCATTGACGTCAATGGGAGTTTGTTTTGGCACCAAAA
TCAACGGGACTTTCCAAAATGTCGTAACAACTCCGCCCCATTGACGCAAATGGGCGGTAGGCGTGTACGG
TGGGAGGTCTATATAAGCAGAGCTCTCTGGCTAACTAGAGAACCCACTGCTTACTGGCTTATCGAAATTA
ATACGACTCACTATAGGGAGACCCAAGCTTGGTACCGAGCTCGGATCCACTAGTAACGGCCGCCAGTGTG
CTGGAATTCATGAAGCTACTGTCTTCTATCGAACAAGCATGCGATATTTGCCGACTTAAAAAGCTCAAGT
GCTCCAAAGAAAAACCGAAGTGCGCCAAGTGTCTGAAGAACAACTGGGAGTGTCGCTACTCTCCCAAAAC
CAAAAGGTCTCCGCTGACTAGGGCACATCTGACAGAAGTGGAATCAAGGCTAGAAAGACTGGAACAGCTA
TTTCTACTGATTTTTCCTCGAGAAGACCTTGACATGATTTTGAAAATGGATTCTTTACAGGATATAAAAG
CATTGTTAACAGGATTATTTGTACAAGATAATGTGAATAAAGATGCCGTCACAGATAGATTGGCTTCAGT
GGAGACTGATATGCCTCTAACATTGAGACAGCATAGAATAAGTGCGACATCATCATCGGAAGAGAGTAGT
AACAAAGGTCAAAGACAGTTGACTGTATCGGCGATCGCTTGCGTGCCCGTCATCCAGCGGACTCAGCCCT
CCGCAGAGCTGGCCGCTGAAAATGATACTGATACCGACTCCGGCTACGGAGGTGAAGCTGAGGCAAGGCC
GGACCGGGAGAAAGGAAAAGGCGCGGGTGCTTCCCGCGTCACAATAAAACAGGAGCCCCCAGGAGAAGAC
TCACCTGCACCTAAGAGGATGAAGCTGGATTCCAGGGGAGGAGGTTCTGGAGGCGGACCCGGAGGCGGCC
TGCTGGGCCCAGACCCTTTGCTCAGGCCTGATGCGGCGCTGTTGTCCAGTCTTGTCGCATTTGGAGGCGG
GGGAGGAGCACCATTCCCACAGCCACCGTTCTGTCTCCCTTTTTGTTTTCTGTCACCTAGTTATGTTCAA
CCTTTTCTTGATAAGAGCGGACTCGAAAAGTATCTGTATCCACCGTTCCCACTTCTGTATCCTGGAATCC
CCGCGCCCTTTCCATGCCTGAGCAGTGTATTGTCTCCGCCCCCCGAGAAAGCTGGCACCCTGTTGCCGCA
TGAGGTGGCTCCGCTGGGAGCACCTCACCCACAACATCCGCACGGTAGGACTCACTTGCCTTTCGCTGGC
CCCCGGGAACCTGGGAACCCCGAGTCTAGCGCTCAAGAGGATCCCAGCCAACCCGGCAAGGAGGCTCCCT
GACGTACGTCTAGAGGGCCCTATTCTATAGTGTCACCTAAATGCTAGAGCTCGCTGATCAGCCTCGACTG
TGCCTTCTAGTTGCCAGCCATCTGTTGTTTGCCCCTCCCCCGTGCCTTCCTTGACCCTGGAAGGTGCCAC
TCCCACTGTCCTTTCCTAATAAAATGAGGAAATTGCATCGCATTGTCTGAGTAGGTGTCATTCTATTCTG
GGGGGTGGGGTGGGGCAGGACAGCAAGGGGGAGGATTGGGAAGACAATAGCAGGCATGCTGGGGATGCGG
TGGGCTCTATGGCTTCTGAGGCGGAAAGAACCAGCTGGGGCTCTAGGGGGTATCCCC
[124 nt withheld, positions 2158-2281]
C
[91 nt withheld, positions 2283-2373]
A
[49 nt withheld, positions 2375-2423]
CCTTTGACGTTGGAGTCCACGTTCTTT
[37 nt withheld, positions 2451-2487]
ACCCTATCTCGGTCTATTCTTTTGATTTATAAGGGATTTTGCCGATTTCGGCCTATTGGTTAAAAAATGA
GCTGATTTAACAAAAATTTAACGCGAATTAATTCTGTGGAATGTGTGTCAGTTAGGGTGTGGAAAGTCCC
CAGGCTCCCCAGCAGGCAGAAGTATGCAAAGCATGCATCTCAATTAGTCAGCAACCAGGTGTGGAAAGTC
CCCAGGCTCCCCAGCAGGCAGAAGTATGCAAAGCATGCATCTCAATTAGTCAGCAACCATAGTCCCGCCC
CTAACTCCGCCCATCCCGCCCCTAACTCCGCCCAGTTCCGCCCATTCTCCGCCCCATGGCTGACTAATTT
TTTTTATTTATGCAGAGGCCGAGGCCGCCTCTGCCTCTGAGCTATTCCAGAAGTAGTGAGGAGGCTTTTT
TGGAGGCCTAGGCTTTTGCAAAAAGCTCCCGGGAGCTTGTATATCCATTTTCGGATCTGATCAAGAGACA
GGATGAGGATCGTTTCGCATGATTGAACAAGATGGATTGCACGCAGGTTCTCCGGCCGCTTGGGTGGAGA
GGCTATTCGGCTATGACTGGGCACAACAGACAATCGGCTGCTCTGATGCCGCCGTGTTCCGGCTGTCAGC
GCAGGGGCGCCCGGTTCTTTTTGTCAAGACCGACCTGTCCGGTGCCCTGAATGAACTGCAGGACGAGGCA
GCGCGGCTATCGTGGCTGGCCACGACGGGCGTTCCTTGCGCAGCTGTGCTCGACGTTGTCACTGAAGCGG
GAAGGGACTGGCTGCTATTGGGCGAAGTGCCGGGGCAGGATCTCCTGTCATCTCACCTTGCTCCTGCCGA
GAAAGTATCCATCATGGCTGATGCAATGCGGCGGCTGCATACGCTTGATCCGGCTACCTGCCCATTCGAC
CACCAAGCGAAACATCGCATCGAGCGAGCACGTACTCGGATGGAAGCCGGTCTTGTCGATCAGGATGATC
TGGACGAAGAGCATCAGGGGCTCGCGCCAGCCGAACTGTTCGCCAGGCTCAAGGCGCGCATGCCCGACGG
CGAGGATCTCGTCGTGACCCATGGCGATGCCTGCTTGCCGAATATCATGGTGGAAAATGGCCGCTTTTCT
GGATTCATCGACTGTGGCCGGCTGGGTGTGGCGGACCGCTATCAGGACATAGCGTTGGCTACCCGTGATA
TTGCTGAAGAGCTTGGCGGCGAATGGGCTGACCGCTTCCTCGTGCTTTACGGTATCGCCGCTCCCGATTC
GCAGCGCATCGCCTTCTATCGCCTTCTTGACGAGTTCTTCTGAGCGGGACTCTGGGGTTCGAAATGACCG
ACCAAGCGACGCCCAACCTGCCATCACGAGATTTCGATTCCACCGCCGCCTTCTATGAAAGGTTGGGCTT
CGGAATCGTTTTCCGGGACGCCGGCTGGATGATCCTCCAGCGCGGGGATCTCATGCTGGAGTTCTTCGCC
CACCCCAACTTGTTTATTGCAGCTTATAATGGTTACAAATAAAGCAATAGCATCACAAATTTCACAAATA
AAGCATTTTTTTCACTGCATTCTAGTTGTGGTTTGTCCAAACTCATCAATGTATCTTATCATGTCTGTAT
ACCGTCGACCTCTAGCTAGAGCTTGGCGTAATCATGGTCATAGCTGTTTCCTGTGTGAAATTGTTATCCG
CTCACAATTCCACACAACATACGAGCCGGAAGCATAAAGTGTAAAGCCTGGGGTGCCTAATGAGTGAGCT
AACTCACATTAATTGCGTTGCGCTCACTGCCCGCTTTCCAGTCGGGAAACCTGTCGTGCCAGCTGCATTA
ATGAATCGGCCAACGCGCGGGGAGAGGCGGTTTGCGTATTGGGCGCTCTTCCGCTTCCTCGCTCACTGAC
TCGCTGCGCTCGGTCGTTCGGCTGCGGCGAGCGGTATCAGCTCACTCAAAGGCGGTAATACGGTTATCCA
CAGAATCAGGGGATAACGCAGGAAAGAACATGTGAGCAAAAGGCCAGCAAAAGGCCAGGAACCGTAAAAA
GGCCGCGTTGCTGGCGTTTTTCCATAGGCTCCGCCCCCCTGACGAGCATCACAAAAATCGACGCTCAAGT
CAGAGGTGGCGAAACCCGACAGGACTATAAAGATACCAGGCGTTTCCCCCTGGAAGCTCCCTCGTGCGCT
CTCCTGTTCCGACCCTGCCGCTTACCGGATACCTGTCCGCCTTTCTCCCTTCGGGAAGCGTGGCGCTTTC
TCATAGCTCACGCTGTAGGTATCTCAGTTCGGTGTAGGTCGTTCGCTCCAAGCTGGGCTGTGTGCACGAA
CCCCCCGTTCAGCCCGACCGCTGCGCCTTATCCGGTAACTATCGTCTTGAGTCCAACCCGGTAAGACACG
ACTTATCGCCACTGGCAGCAGCCACTGGTAACAGGATTAGCAGAGCGAGGTATGTAGGCGGTGCTACAGA
GTTCTTGAAGTGGTGGCCTAACTACGGCTACACTAGAAGAACAGTATTTGGTATCTGCGCTCTGCTGAAG
CCAGTTACCTTCGGAAAAAGAGTTGGTAGCTCTTGATCCGGCAAACAAACCACCGCTGGTAGCGGTGGTT
TTTTTGTTTGCAAGCAGCAGATTACGCGCAGAAAAAAAGGATCTCAAGAAGATCCTTTGATCTTTTCTAC
GGGGTCTGACGCTCAGTGGAACGAAAACTCACGTTAAGGGATTTTGGTCATGAGATTATCAAAAAGGATC
TTCACCTAGATCCTTTTAAATTAAAAATGAAGTTTTAAATCAATCTAAAGTATATATGAGTAAACTTGGT
CTGACAGTTACCAATGCTTAATCAGTGAGGCACCTATCTCAGCGATCTGTCTATTTCGTTCATCCATAGT
TGCCTGACTTCCCGTCGTGTAGATAACTACGATACGGGAGGGCTTACCATCTGGCCCCAGTGCTGCAATG
ATACCGCGAGACCCACGCTCACCGGCTCCAGATTTATCAGCAATAAACCAGCCAGCCGGAAGGGCCGAGC
GCAGAAGTGGTCCTGCAACTTTATCCGCCTCCATCCAGTCTATTAATTGTTGCCGGGAAGCTAGAGTAAG
TAGTTCGCCAGTTAATAGTTTGCGCAACGTTGTTGCCATTGCTACAGGCATCGTGGTGTCACGCTCGTCG
TTTGGTATGGCTTCATTCAGCTCCGGTTCCCAACGATCAAGGCGAGTTACATGATCCCCCATGTTGTGCA
AAAAAGCGGTTAGCTCCTTCGGTCCTCCGATCGTTGTCAGAAGTAAGTTGGCCGCAGTGTTATCACTCAT
GGTTATGGCAGCACTGCATAATTCTCTTACTGTCATGCCATCCGTAAGATGCTTTTCTGTGACTGGTGAG
TACTCAACCAAGTCATTCTGAGAATAGTGTATGCGGCGACCGAGTTGCTCTTGCCCGGCGTCAATACGGG
ATAATACCGCGCCACATAGCAGAACTTTAAAAGTGCTCATCATTGGAAAACGTTCTTCGGGGCGAAAACT
CTCAAGGATCTTACCGCTGTTGAGATCCAGTTCGATGTAACCCACTCGTGCACCCAACTGATCTTCAGCA
TCTTTTACTTTCACCAGCGTTTCTGGGTGAGCAAAAACAGGAAGGCAAAATGCCGCAAAAAAGGGAATAA
GGGCGACACGGAAATGTTGAATACTCATACTCTTCCTTTTTCAATATTATTGAAGCATTTATCAGGGTTA
TTGTCTCATGAGCGGATACATATTTGAATGTATTTAGAAAAATAAACAAATAGGGGTTCCGCGCACATTT
CCCCGAAAAGTGCCACCTGACGTCGACGGATCGGGAGATCTCCCGATCCCCTATGGTGCACTCTCAGTAC
AATCTGCTCTGATGCCGCATAGTTAAGCCAGTATCTGCTCCCTGCTTGTGTGTTGGAGGTCGCTGAGTAG
TGCGCGAGCAAAATTTAAGCTACAACAAGGCAAGGCTTGACCGACAATTGCATGAAGAATCTGCTTAGGG
TTAGGCGTTTTGCGCTGCTTCGCGATGTACGGGCCAGATATACGCGTT
Features (pLannotate 1.2.2; 22 found; start..end, strand, type, name):
      1..380     +  enhancer       CMV enhancer: human cytomegalovirus immediate early enhancer
    381..584     +  promoter       CMV promoter: human cytomegalovirus (CMV) immediate early promoter
    580..613     +  LTR            5' LTR (truncated) (fragment): truncated 5' long terminal repeat (LTR) from HIV-1
    629..647     +  promoter       T7 promoter: promoter for bacteriophage T7 RNA polymerase
    710..1150    +  CDS            GAL4 DNA binding domain: DNA binding domain of the GAL4 transcriptional activator; Saccharomyces cerevisiae GAL4 (truncated)
   1160..1819    +  CDS            BHLHE41 (fragment): BHE41_HUMAN - Also known as BHLHB3, DEC2 From Homo sapiens (Human).
   1844..1862    -  promoter       SP6 promoter: promoter for bacteriophage SP6 RNA polymerase
   1888..2112    +  polyA_signal   bGH poly(A) signal: bovine growth hormone polyadenylation signal
   2116..2137    +  promoter       SV40 promoter (fragment): SV40 enhancer and early promoter
   2158..2586    +  rep_origin     f1 ori (sequence partly withheld): f1 bacteriophage origin of replication; arrow indicates direction of (+) strand synthesis
   2600..2929    +  promoter       SV40 promoter: SV40 enhancer and early promoter
   2996..3787    +  CDS            neo: KKA2_KLEPN - Also known as kan, nptII. Experimental evidence at protein level: Swiss-Prot protein existence level 1. Resistance to kanamycin, neomycin, paromomycin, ribostamycin, butirosin and gentamicin B. From Klebsiella pneumoniae.
   3811..3969    +  CDS            ble (fragment): BLE_KLEPN - Experimental evidence at protein level: Swiss-Prot protein existence level 1. Binding protein with a strong affinity to the bleomycin family of antibiotics. Binds to CL990; an antimitotic-antibiotic compound. From Klebsiella pneumoniae.
   3964..4085    +  polyA_signal   SV40 poly(A) signal: SV40 polyadenylation signal
   4158..4174    -  protein_bind   lac operator: The lac repressor binds to the lac operator to inhibit transcription in E. coli. This inhibition can be relieved by adding lactose or isopropyl-β-D-thiogalactopyranoside (IPTG). lac repressor encoded by lacI
   4182..4212    -  promoter       lac promoter: promoter for the E. coli lac operon
   4227..4248    -  protein_bind   CAP binding site: CAP binding activates transcription in the presence of cAMP. E. coli catabolite activator protein
   4261..4353    -  CDS            lacI (fragment): lac repressor; lacI; The lac repressor binds to the lac operator to inhibit transcription in E. coli. This inhibition can be relieved by adding lactose or isopropyl-β-D-thiogalactopyranoside (IPTG).
   4536..5124    -  rep_origin     ori: high-copy-number ColE1/pMB1/pBR322/pUC origin of replication
   5295..6155    -  CDS            AmpR: β-lactamase; bla; confers resistance to ampicillin, carbenicillin, and related antibiotics
   6156..6260    -  promoter       AmpR promoter: bla
   6319..6371    -  misc_feature   bom (fragment): basis of mobility region from pBR322
