[The description below was written by a language model from this plasmid's Addgene catalogue record and pLannotate feature annotations shown in this document.]
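Description:
pGAL4-DBD-BHLHE41-Adel-IDR is a mammalian expression plasmid of about 6.5 kb built on the pcDNA3.1 backbone. It is maintained in E. coli through a high-copy ColE1/pUC-type origin and selected with ampicillin via the β-lactamase (AmpR) gene and its own promoter. An f1 origin is also present. An SV40 early promoter drives a neomycin/kanamycin phosphotransferase (neo) gene followed by an SV40 polyadenylation signal, a cassette that in principle allows G418 selection of stably transfected mammalian cells. The short fragments annotated as HIV-1 LTR, ble, lacI and bom, along with the lac promoter/operator region, appear to be backbone remnants rather than functional payload.

The expression cassette uses the human cytomegalovirus immediate-early enhancer and promoter and ends with the bovine growth hormone polyadenylation signal. T7 and SP6 phage promoters flank the insert. The coding region begins with the DNA-binding domain of Saccharomyces cerevisiae GAL4, followed almost directly by a roughly 660 bp fragment of human BHLHE41 (also known as DEC2 or SHARP1). This fragment is the intrinsically disordered region (IDR) of that transcription factor, in a variant whose alanine repeats have been deleted. The encoded fusion tethers the mutant IDR to GAL4 binding (UAS) sites. Fusions of this kind are typically used with a UAS-driven reporter to measure the transcriptional activity of an isolated protein domain, although the record does not name a specific assay or reporter. The associated publication concerns transcriptional condensates in human repeat expansion disease, so the construct likely serves to test how the alanine repeats contribute to the behaviour of the IDR. The record does not state the cloning sites used.
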