Addgene plasmid #145228: pGAL4-DBD-BHLHE41-Adel-IDR
Purpose: Expresses fusion of GAL4 DNA-binding domain and BHLHE41-Adel IDR
Depositing lab: Denes Hnisz. Depositing organization: Max Planck Institute for Molecular Genetics. Publication: Unblending of Transcriptional Condensates in Human Repeat Expansion Disease. Basu S, Mackowiak SD, Niskanen H, Knezevic D, Asimi V, Grosswendt S, Geertsema H, Ali S, Jerkovic I, Ewers H, Mundlos S, Meissner A, Ibrahim DM, Hnisz D. Cell. 2020 May 28;181(5):1062-1079.e30. doi: 10.1016/j.cell.2020.04.018. Epub 2020 May 7. PubMed 32386547.
Backbone
  Vector backbone: pcDNA3.1
  Vector type: Mammalian Expression
Growth in bacteria
  Bacterial resistance: Ampicillin, 100 μg/mL
  Growth temperature: 37°C
  Growth strain: DH5alpha
  Copy number: High Copy
Gene/Insert
  Gene/Insert name: BHLHE41-Adel-IDR
  Species: H. sapiens (human)
  Mutation: A-repeats deleted
  Entrez Gene: BHLHE41 (a.k.a. BHLHB3, DEC2, FNSS1, SHARP1, hDEC2)
  Cloning method: Restriction Enzyme; 5′ cloning site Unknown (unknown if destroyed)
  Sequencing primers: 5′ agactgatatgcctctaaca; 3′ GAGAAAGGAAGGGAAGAAAGCG
Terms and licenses: Academic/Nonprofit Terms; Industry Terms: Not Available to Industry
How to cite: pGAL4-DBD-BHLHE41-Adel-IDR was a gift from Denes Hnisz (Addgene plasmid # 145228 ; http://n2t.net/addgene:145228 ; RRID:Addgene_145228)
